>Addgene plasmid #76935 | PDXK gRNA (BRDN0001147616) | addgene full sequence | sequence record 186794 | Addgene Assembled Sequence
CCCGGGTGCAAAGATGGATAAAGTTTTAAACAGAGAGGAATCTTTGCAGCTAATGGACCTTCTAGGTCTT
GAAAGGAGTGGGAATTGGCTCCGGTGCCCGTCAGTGGGCAGAGCGCACATCGCCCACAGTCCCCGAGAAG
TTGGGGGGAGGGGTCGGCAATTGATCCGGTGCCTAGAGAAGGTGGCGCGGGGTAAACTGGGAAAGTGATG
TCGTGTACTGGCTCCGCCTTTTTCCCGAGGGTGGGGGAGAACCGTATATAAGTGCAGTAGTCGCCGTGAA
CGTTCTTTTTCGCAACGGGTTTGCCGCCAGAACACAGGTAAGTGCCGTGTGTGGTTCCCGCGGGCCTGGC
CTCTTTACGGGTTATGGCCCTTGCGTGCCTTGAATTACTTCCACCTGGCTGCAGTACGTGATTCTTGATC
CCGAGCTTCGGGTTGGAAGTGGGTGGGAGAGTTCGAGGCCTTGCGCTTAAGGAGCCCCTTCGCCTCGTGC
TTGAGTTGAGGCCTGGCCTGGGCGCTGGGGCCGCCGCGTGCGAATCTGGTGGCACCTTCGCGCCTGTCTC
GCTGCTTTCGATAAGTCTCTAGCCATTTAAAATTTTTGATGACCTGCTGCGACGCTTTTTTTCTGGCAAG
ATAGTCTTGTAAATGCGGGCCAAGATCTGCACACTGGTATTTCGGTTTTTGGGGCCGCGGGCGGCGACGG
GGCCCGTGCGTCCCAGCGCACATGTTCGGCGAGGCGGGGCCTGCGAGCGCGGCCACCGAGAATCGGACGG
GGGTAGTCTCAAGCTGGCCGGCCTGCTCTGGTGCCTGGCCTCGCGCCGCCGTGTATCGCCCCGCCCTGGG
CGGCAAGGCTGGCCCGGTCGGCACCAGTTGCGTGAGCGGAAAGATGGCCGCTTCCCGGCCCTGCTGCAGG
GAGCTCAAAATGGAGGACGCGGCGCTCGGGAGAGCGGGCGGGTGAGTCACCCACACAAAGGAAAAGGGCC
TTTCCGTCCTCAGCCGTCGCTTCATGTGACTCCACGGAGTACCGGGCGCCGTCCAGGCACCTCGATTAGT
TCTCGAGCTTTTGGAGTACGTCGTCTTTAGGTTGGGGGGAGGGGTTTTATGCGATGGAGTTTCCCCACAC
TGAGTGGGTGGAGACTGAAGTTAGGCCAGCTTGGCACTTGATGTAATTCTCCTTGGAATTTGCCCTTTTT
GAGTTTGGATCTTGGTTCATTCTCAAGCCTCAGACAGTGGTTCAAAGTTTTTTTCTTCCATTTCAGGTGT
CGTGACGTACGGCCACCATGACCGAGTACAAGCCCACGGTGCGCCTCGCCACCCGCGACGACGTCCCCAG
GGCCGTACGCACCCTCGCCGCCGCGTTCGCCGACTACCCCGCCACGCGCCACACCGTCGATCCGGACCGC
CACATCGAGCGGGTCACCGAGCTGCAAGAACTCTTCCTCACGCGCGTCGGGCTCGACATCGGCAAGGTGT
GGGTCGCGGACGACGGCGCCGCCGTGGCGGTCTGGACCACGCCGGAGAGCGTCGAAGCGGGGGCGGTGTT
CGCCGAGATCGGCCCGCGCATGGCCGAGTTGAGCGGTTCCCGGCTGGCCGCGCAGCAACAGATGGAAGGC
CTCCTGGCGCCGCACCGGCCCAAGGAGCCCGCGTGGTTCCTGGCCACCGTCGGAGTCTCGCCCGACCACC
AGGGCAAGGGTCTGGGCAGCGCCGTCGTGCTCCCCGGAGTGGAGGCGGCCGAGCGCGCCGGGGTGCCCGC
CTTCCTGGAGACCTCCGCGCCCCGCAACCTCCCCTTCTACGAGCGGCTCGGCTTCACCGTCACCGCCGAC
GTCGAGGTGCCCGAAGGACCGCGCACCTGGTGCATGACCCGCAAGCCCGGTGCCTGAACGCGTTAAGTCG
ACAATCAACCTCTGGATTACAAAATTTGTGAAAGATTGACTGGTATTCTTAACTATGTTGCTCCTTTTAC
GCTATGTGGATACGCTGCTTTAATGCCTTTGTATCATGCTATTGCTTCCCGTATGGCTTTCATTTTCTCC
TCCTTGTATAAATCCTGGTTGCTGTCTCTTTATGAGGAGTTGTGGCCCGTTGTCAGGCAACGTGGCGTGG
TGTGCACTGTGTTTGCTGACGCAACCCCCACTGGTTGGGGCATTGCCACCACCTGTCAGCTCCTTTCCGG
GACTTTCGCTTTCCCCCTCCCTATTGCCACGGCGGAACTCATCGCCGCCTGCCTTGCCCGCTGCTGGACA
GGGGCTCGGCTGTTGGGCACTGACAATTCCGTGGTGTTGTCGGGGAAATCATCGTCCTTTCCTTGGCTGC
TCGCCTGTGTTGCCACCTGGATTCTGCGCGGGACGTCCTTCTGCTACGTCCCTTCGGCCCTCAATCCAGC
GGACCTTCCTTCCCGCGGCCTGCTGCCGGCTCTGCGGCCTCTTCCGCGTCTTCGCCTTCGCCCTCAGACG
AGTCGGATCTCCCTTTGGGCCGCCTCCCCGCGTCGACTTTAAGACCAATGACTTACAAGGCAGCTGTAGA
TCTTAGCCACTTTTTAAAAGAAAAGGGGGGACTGGAAGGGCTAATTCACTCCCAACGAAGACAAGATCTG
CTTTTTGCTTGTACTGGGTCTCTCTGGTTAGACCAGATCTGAGCCTGGGAGCTCTCTGGCTAACTAGGGA
ACCCACTGCTTAAGCCTCAATAAAGCTTGCCTTGAGTGCTTCAAGTAGTGTGTGCCCGTCTGTTGTGTGA
CTCTGGTAACTAGAGATCCCTCAGACCCTTTTAGTCAGTGTGGAAAATCTCTAGCAGTACGTATAGTAGT
TCATGTCATCTTATTATTCAGTATTTATAACTTGCAAAGAAATGAATATCAGAGAGTGAGAGGAACTTGT
TTATTGCAGCTTATAATGGTTACAAATAAAGCAATAGCATCACAAATTTCACAAATAAAGCATTTTTTTC
ACTGCATTCTAGTTGTGGTTTGTCCAAACTCATCAATGTATCTTATCATGTCTGGCTCTAGCTATCCCGC
CCCTAACTCCGCCCATCCCGCCCCTAACTCCGCCCAGTTCCGCCCATTCTCCGCCCCATGGCTGACTAAT
TTTTTTTATTTATGCAGAGGCCGAGGCCGCCTCGGCCTCTGAGCTATTCCAGAAGTAGTGAGGAGGCTTT
TTTGGAGGCCTAGGGACGTACCCAATTCGCCCTATAGTGAGTCGTATTACGCGCGCTCACTGGCCGTCGT
TTTACAACGTCGTGACTGGGAAAACCCTGGCGTTACCCAACTTAATCGCCTTGCAGCACATCCCCCTTTC
GCCAGCTGGCGTAATAGCGAAGAGGCCCGCACCGATCGCCCTTCCCAACAGTTGCGCAGCCTGAATGGCG
AATGGG
[124 nt withheld, positions 3367-3490]
C
[91 nt withheld, positions 3492-3582]
A
[49 nt withheld, positions 3584-3632]
CCTTTGACGTTGGAGTCCACGTTCTTT
[37 nt withheld, positions 3660-3696]
ACCCTATCTCGGTCTATTCTTTTGATTTATAAGGGATTTTGCCGATTTCGGCCTATTGGTTAAAAAATGA
GCTGATTTAACAAAAATTTAACGCGAATTTTAACAAAATATTAACGCTTACAATTTAGGTGGCACTTTTC
GGGGAAATGTGCGCGGAACCCCTATTTGTTTATTTTTCTAAATACATTCAAATATGTATCCGCTCATGAG
ACAATAACCCTGATAAATGCTTCAATAATATTGAAAAAGGAAGAGTATGAGTATTCAACATTTCCGTGTC
GCCCTTATTCCCTTTTTTGCGGCATTTTGCCTTCCTGTTTTTGCTCACCCAGAAACGCTGGTGAAAGTAA
AAGATGCTGAAGATCAGTTGGGTGCACGAGTGGGTTACATCGAACTGGATCTCAACAGCGGTAAGATCCT
TGAGAGTTTTCGCCCCGAAGAACGTTTTCCAATGATGAGCACTTTTAAAGTTCTGCTATGTGGCGCGGTA
TTATCCCGTATTGACGCCGGGCAAGAGCAACTCGGTCGCCGCATACACTATTCTCAGAATGACTTGGTTG
AGTACTCACCAGTCACAGAAAAGCATCTTACGGATGGCATGACAGTAAGAGAATTATGCAGTGCTGCCAT
AACCATGAGTGATAACACTGCGGCCAACTTACTTCTGACAACGATCGGAGGACCGAAGGAGCTAACCGCT
TTTTTGCACAACATGGGGGATCATGTAACTCGCCTTGATCGTTGGGAACCGGAGCTGAATGAAGCCATAC
CAAACGACGAGCGTGACACCACGATGCCTGTAGCAATGGCAACAACGTTGCGCAAACTATTAACTGGCGA
ACTACTTACTCTAGCTTCCCGGCAACAATTAATAGACTGGATGGAGGCGGATAAAGTTGCAGGACCACTT
CTGCGCTCGGCCCTTCCGGCTGGCTGGTTTATTGCTGATAAATCTGGAGCCGGTGAGCGTGGGTCTCGCG
GTATCATTGCAGCACTGGGGCCAGATGGTAAGCCCTCCCGTATCGTAGTTATCTACACGACGGGGAGTCA
GGCAACTATGGATGAACGAAATAGACAGATCGCTGAGATAGGTGCCTCACTGATTAAGCATTGGTAACTG
TCAGACCAAGTTTACTCATATATACTTTAGATTGATTTAAAACTTCATTTTTAATTTAAAAGGATCTAGG
TGAAGATCCTTTTTGATAATCTCATGACCAAAATCCCTTAACGTGAGTTTTCGTTCCACTGAGCGTCAGA
CCCCGTAGAAAAGATCAAAGGATCTTCTTGAGATCCTTTTTTTCTGCGCGTAATCTGCTGCTTGCAAACA
AAAAAACCACCGCTACCAGCGGTGGTTTGTTTGCCGGATCAAGAGCTACCAACTCTTTTTCCGAAGGTAA
CTGGCTTCAGCAGAGCGCAGATACCAAATACTGTTCTTCTAGTGTAGCCGTAGTTAGGCCACCACTTCAA
GAACTCTGTAGCACCGCCTACATACCTCGCTCTGCTAATCCTGTTACCAGTGGCTGCTGCCAGTGGCGAT
AAGTCGTGTCTTACCGGGTTGGACTCAAGACGATAGTTACCGGATAAGGCGCAGCGGTCGGGCTGAACGG
GGGGTTCGTGCACACAGCCCAGCTTGGAGCGAACGACCTACACCGAACTGAGATACCTACAGCGTGAGCT
ATGAGAAAGCGCCACGCTTCCCGAAGGGAGAAAGGCGGACAGGTATCCGGTAAGCGGCAGGGTCGGAACA
GGAGAGCGCACGAGGGAGCTTCCAGGGGGAAACGCCTGGTATCTTTATAGTCCTGTCGGGTTTCGCCACC
TCTGACTTGAGCGTCGATTTTTGTGATGCTCGTCAGGGGGGCGGAGCCTATGGAAAAACGCCAGCAACGC
GGCCTTTTTACGGTTCCTGGCCTTTTGCTGGCCTTTTGCTCACATGTTCTTTCCTGCGTTATCCCCTGAT
TCTGTGGATAACCGTATTACCGCCTTTGAGTGAGCTGATACCGCTCGCCGCAGCCGAACGACCGAGCGCA
GCGAGTCAGTGAGCGAGGAAGCGGAAGAGCGCCCAATACGCAAACCGCCTCTCCCCGCGCGTTGGCCGAT
TCATTAATGCAGCTGGCACGACAGGTTTCCCGACTGGAAAGCGGGCAGTGAGCGCAACGCAATTAATGTG
AGTTAGCTCACTCATTAGGCACCCCAGGCTTTACACTTTATGCTTCCGGCTCGTATGTTGTGTGGAATTG
TGAGCGGATAACAATTTCACACAGGAAACAGCTATGACCATGATTACGCCAAGCGCGCAATTAACCCTCA
CTAAAGGGAACAAAAGCTGGAGCTGCAAGCTTAATGTAGTCTTATGCAATACTCTTGTAGTCTTGCAACA
TGGTAACGATGAGTTAGCAACATGCCTTACAAGGAGAGAAAAAGCACCGTGCATGCCGATTGGTGGAAGT
AAGGTGGTACGATCGTGCCTTATTAGGAAGGCAACAGACGGGTCTGACATGGATTGGACGAACCACTGAA
TTGCCGCATTGCAGAGATATTGTATTTAAGTGCCTAGCTCGATACATAAACGGGTCTCTCTGGTTAGACC
AGATCTGAGCCTGGGAGCTCTCTGGCTAACTAGGGAACCCACTGCTTAAGCCTCAATAAAGCTTGCCTTG
AGTGCTTCAAGTAGTGTGTGCCCGTCTGTTGTGTGACTCTGGTAACTAGAGATCCCTCAGACCCTTTTAG
TCAGTGTGGAAAATCTCTAGCAGTGGCGCCCGAACAGGGACTTGAAAGCGAAAGGGAAACCAGAGGAGCT
CTCTCGACGCAGGACTCGGCTTGCTGAAGCGCGCACGGCAAGAGGCGAGGGGCGGCGACTGGTGAGTACG
CCAAAAATTTTGACTAGCGGAGGCTAGAAGGAGAGAGATGGGTGCGAGAGCGTCAGTATTAAGCGGGGGA
GAATTAGATCGCGATGGGAAAAAATTCGGTTAAGGCCAGGGGGAAAGAAAAAATATAAATTAAAACATAT
AGTATGGGCAAGCAGGGAGCTAGAACGATTCGCAGTTAATCCTGGCCTGTTAGAAACATCAGAAGGCTGT
AGACAAATACTGGGACAGCTACAACCATCCCTTCAGACAGGATCAGAAGAACTTAGATCATTATATAATA
CAGTAGCAACCCTCTATTGTGTGCATCAAAGGATAGAGATAAAAGACACCAAGGAAGCTTTAGACAAGAT
AGAGGAAGAGCAAAACAAAAGTAAGACCACCGCACAGCAAGCGGCCGCTGATCTTCAGACCTGGAGGAGG
AGATATGAGGGACAATTGGAGAAGTGAATTATATAAATATAAAGTAGTAAAAATTGAACCATTAGGAGTA
GCACCCACCAAGGCAAAGAGAAGAGTGGTGCAGAGAGAAAAAAGAGCAGTGGGAATAGGAGCTTTGTTCC
TTGGGTTCTTGGGAGCAGCAGGAAGCACTATGGGCGCAGCGTCAATGACGCTGACGGTACAGGCCAGACA
ATTATTGTCTGGTATAGTGCAGCAGCAGAACAATTTGCTGAGGGCTATTGAGGCGCAACAGCATCTGTTG
CAACTCACAGTCTGGGGCATCAAGCAGCTCCAGGCAAGAATCCTGGCTGTGGAAAGATACCTAAAGGATC
AACAGCTCCTGGGGATTTGGGGTTGCTCTGGAAAACTCATTTGCACCACTGCTGTGCCTTGGAATGCTAG
TTGGAGTAATAAATCTCTGGAACAGATTTGGAATCACACGACCTGGATGGAGTGGGACAGAGAAATTAAC
AATTACACAAGCTTAATACACTCCTTAATTGAAGAATCGCAAAACCAGCAAGAAAAGAATGAACAAGAAT
TATTGGAATTAGATAAATGGGCAAGTTTGTGGAATTGGTTTAACATAACAAATTGGCTGTGGTATATAAA
ATTATTCATAATGATAGTAGGAGGCTTGGTAGGTTTAAGAATAGTTTTTGCTGTACTTTCTATAGTGAAT
AGAGTTAGGCAGGGATATTCACCATTATCGTTTCAGACCCACCTCCCAACCCCGAGGGGACCCAGAGAGG
GCCTATTTCCCATGATTCCTTCATATTTGCATATACGATACAAGGCTGTTAGAGAGATAATTAGAATTAA
TTTGACTGTAAACACAAAGATATTAGTACAAAATACGTGACGTAGAAAGTAATAATTTCTTGGGTAGTTT
GCAGTTTTAAAATTATGTTTTAAAATGGACTATCATATGCTTACCGTAACTTGAAAGTATTTCGATTTCT
TGGCTTTATATATCTTGTGGAAAGGACGAAACACCGCTGTCTTCCAGGTTACTGAGGTTTTAGAGCTAGA
AATAGCAAGTTAAAATAAGGCTAGTCCGTTATCAACTTGAAAAAGTGGCACCGAGTCGGTGCTTTTTTAA
GCTTGGCGTAACTAGATCTTGAGACAAATGGCAGTATTCATCCACAATTTTAAAAGAAAAGGGGGGATTG
GGGGGTACAGTGCAGGGGAAAGAATAGTAGACATAATAGCAACAGACATACAAACTAAAGAATTACAAAA
ACAAATTACAAAAATTCAAAATTTTCGGGTTTATTACAGGGACAGCAGAGATCCACTTTGGCGCCGGCTC
GAGGGGG
Features (pLannotate 1.2.2; 29 found; start..end, strand, type, name):
     14..80      +  CDS            small t antigen (fragment): SV40 (simian virus 40) small t antigen
    106..317     +  promoter       EF-1α core promoter: core promoter for human elongation factor EF-1α
    318..1256    +  intron         EF-1α intron A: intron upstream of the start codon of human EF-1α
   1278..1877    +  CDS            PuroR (fragment): puromycin N-acetyltransferase; pac from Streptomyces; confers resistance to puromycin
   1893..2481    +  misc_feature   WPRE: woodchuck hepatitis virus posttranscriptional regulatory element
   2532..2551    +  misc_feature   cPPT/CTS (fragment): central polypurine tract and central termination sequence of HIV-1
   2553..2786    +  LTR            3' LTR (ΔU3): self-inactivating 3' long terminal repeat (LTR) from HIV-1
   2864..2985    +  polyA_signal   SV40 poly(A) signal: SV40 polyadenylation signal
   3025..3160    +  rep_origin     SV40 ori: SV40 origin of replication
   3181..3199    -  promoter       T7 promoter: promoter for bacteriophage T7 RNA polymerase
   3207..3362    +  CDS            lacZα (fragment): LacZα fragment of β-galactosidase; lacZ fragment
   3367..3795    +  rep_origin     f1 ori (sequence partly withheld): f1 bacteriophage origin of replication; arrow indicates direction of (+) strand synthesis
   3848..3952    +  promoter       AmpR promoter: bla
   3953..4813    +  CDS            AmpR: β-lactamase; bla; confers resistance to ampicillin, carbenicillin, and related antibiotics
   4984..5572    +  rep_origin     ori: high-copy-number ColE1/pMB1/pBR322/pUC origin of replication
   5755..5847    +  CDS            lacI (fragment): lac repressor; lacI; The lac repressor binds to the lac operator to inhibit transcription in E. coli. This inhibition can be relieved by adding lactose or isopropyl-β-D-thiogalactopyranoside (IPTG).
   5860..5881    +  protein_bind   CAP binding site: CAP binding activates transcription in the presence of cAMP. E. coli catabolite activator protein
   5896..5926    +  promoter       lac promoter: promoter for the E. coli lac operon
   5934..5950    +  protein_bind   lac operator: The lac repressor binds to the lac operator to inhibit transcription in E. coli. This inhibition can be relieved by adding lactose or isopropyl-β-D-thiogalactopyranoside (IPTG). lac repressor encoded by lacI
   5995..6013    +  promoter       T3 promoter: promoter for bacteriophage T3 RNA polymerase
   6041..6267    +  promoter       RSV promoter: Rous sarcoma virus enhancer/promoter
   6268..6448    +  LTR            5' LTR (truncated): truncated 5' long terminal repeat (LTR) from HIV-1
   6495..6620    +  misc_feature   HIV-1 Ψ: packaging signal of human immunodeficiency virus type 1
   6604..6967    +  CDS            HIV-1 gag (fragment): gag protein from human immunodeficiency virus 1; gag
   7113..7346    +  misc_feature   RRE: The Rev response element (RRE) of HIV-1 allows for Rev-dependent mRNA export from the nucleus to the cytoplasm.
   7723..7749    +  CDS            Rev (fragment): human immunodeficiency virus 1 (HIV-1) Rev protein; rev; enhances nuclear export of unspliced and incompletely spliced viral mRNAs
   7753..7993    +  promoter       U6 promoter: RNA polymerase III promoter for human U6 snRNA
   8023..8098    +  misc_RNA       gRNA scaffold: guide RNA scaffold for the Streptococcus pyogenes CRISPR/Cas9 system
   8154..8271    +  misc_feature   cPPT/CTS: central polypurine tract and central termination sequence of HIV-1
