[The description below was written by a language model from this plasmid's Addgene catalogue record and pLannotate feature annotations shown in this document.]
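Description:
PDXK gRNA (BRDN0001147616) is a third-generation lentiviral CRISPR guide plasmid built on the lentiGuide-Puro backbone, carrying a single guide RNA directed against human PDXK and designed against the NM_003681.4 reference transcript. The assembled sequence is 8,323 nt. In bacteria it is maintained as a high-copy plasmid through a ColE1/pUC-type origin and selected with ampicillin via the β-lactamase gene. An f1 origin, SV40 origin and leftover lac, T7 and T3 elements are also annotated as backbone remnants.

The lentiviral transfer cassette begins with an RSV promoter fused to a truncated HIV-1 5' LTR, which makes genomic RNA production Tat-independent. This is followed by the Ψ packaging signal with a partial gag sequence, the Rev response element for nuclear export of the unspliced viral RNA, and a cPPT/CTS that aids nuclear import. Within this cassette, the human U6 RNA polymerase III promoter drives the PDXK-specific spacer joined to the Streptococcus pyogenes Cas9 guide scaffold. Downstream, the EF-1α core promoter with its intron A expresses puromycin N-acetyltransferase, allowing selection of transduced mammalian cells. A WPRE enhances transcript expression, and the ΔU3 3' LTR renders the integrated provirus self-inactivating.

The plasmid does not encode Cas9, so it is meant to be used with a separate Cas9 vector such as lentiCas9-Blast or in cells that already express Cas9. There it directs cleavage, and typically knockout, of PDXK. It belongs to a human kinome gRNA collection developed alongside work on optimized sgRNA design for high on-target activity and reduced off-target effects.
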