Addgene plasmid #76935: PDXK gRNA (BRDN0001147616)
Purpose: 3rd generation lentiviral gRNA plasmid targeting human PDXK
Depositing lab: John Doench & David Root. Depositing organization: Broad Institute. Publication: Optimized sgRNA design to maximize activity and minimize off-target effects of CRISPR-Cas9. Doench JG, Fusi N, Sullender M, Hegde M, Vaimberg EW, Donovan KF, Smith I, Tothova Z, Wilen C, Orchard R, Virgin HW, Listgarten J, Root DE. Nat Biotechnol. 2016 Jan 18. doi: 10.1038/nbt.3437. PubMed 26780180.
Backbone
  Vector backbone: lentiGuide-Puro
  Backbone manufacturer: Zhang Lab (Addgene plasmid # 52963)
  Vector type: Mammalian Expression, Lentiviral, CRISPR
  Selectable markers: Puromycin
Growth in bacteria
  Bacterial resistance: Ampicillin, 100 μg/mL
  Growth temperature: 37°C
  Growth strain: DH5alpha
  Copy number: High Copy
Gene/Insert
  Gene/Insert name: PDXK (alt names: PDXK; NM_003681.4)
  gRNA/shRNA sequence: CTGTCTTCCAGGTTACTGAG
  Species: H. sapiens (human)
  Entrez Gene: PDXK (a.k.a. C21orf124, C21orf97, HEL-S-1a, HMSN6C, PKH, PNK, PRED79)
  Promoter: hU6
  Cloning method: Unknown
  Sequencing primers: 5′ U6-F; 3′ pS2-R
Terms and licenses: Academic/Nonprofit Terms; Industry Terms: Not Available to Industry
Depositor comments: The gRNA was designed to target the following Genbank reference sequence(s): NM_003681.4. Note that this plasmid does NOT contain Cas9. It should be used in conjunction with lentiCas9-Blast (Addgene #52962) or otherwise with cell lines already expressing Cas9. Browse the full kinome gRNA library at http://www.addgene.org/pooled-library/broadgpp-human-kinome/ or visit http://www.broadinstitute.org/rnai/public/ for detailed protocols and information.
How to cite: PDXK gRNA (BRDN0001147616) was a gift from John Doench & David Root (Addgene plasmid # 76935 ; http://n2t.net/addgene:76935 ; RRID:Addgene_76935)
