>Addgene plasmid #76935 | PDXK gRNA (BRDN0001147616) | depositor partial sequence | sequence record 144395 | Target Sequence
CTGTCTTCCAGGTTACTGAG
