>Addgene plasmid #76935 | PDXK gRNA (BRDN0001147616) | addgene partial sequence | sequence record 186793 | hU6-F
AGAAAGTAATAATTTCTTGGGTAGTTTGCAGTTTTAAAATTATGTTTTAAAATGGACTATCATATGCTTA
CCGTAACTTGAAAGTATTTCGATTTCTTGGCTTTATATATCTTGTGGAAAGGACGAAACACCGCTGTCTT
CCAGGTTACTGAGGTTTTAGAGCTAGAAATAGCAAGTTAAAATAAGGCTAGTCCGTTATCAACTTGAAAA
AGTGGCACCGAGTCGGTGCTTTTTTAAGCTTGGCGTAACTAGATCTTGAGACAAATGGCAGTATTCATCC
ACAATTTTAAAAGAAAAGGGGGGATTGGGGGGTACAGTGCAGGGGAAAGAATAGTAGACATAATAGCAAC
AGACATACAAACTAAAGAATTACAAAAACAAATTACAAAAATTCAAAATTTTCGGGTTTATTACAGGGAC
AGCAGAGATCCACTTTGGCGCCGGCTCGAGGGGGCCCGGGTGCAAAGATGGATAAAGTTTTAAACAGAGA
GGAATCTTTGCAGCTAATGGACCTTCTAGGTCTTGAAAGGAGTGGGAATTGGCTCCGGTGCCCGTCAGTG
GGCAGAGCGC
